>Addgene plasmid #153966 | pEGFP-IREShygro2 | addgene full sequence | sequence record 306373 | Addgene NGS Result
GACGGATCGGGAGATCTCCCGATCCCCTATGGTGCACTCTCAGTACAATCTGCTCTGATGCCGCATAGTT
AAGCCAGTATCTGCTCCCTGCTTGTGTGTTGGAGGTCGCTGAGTAGTGCGCGAGCAAAATTTAAGCTACA
ACAAGGCAAGGCTTGACCGACAATTGCATGAAGAATCTGCTTAGGGTTAGGCGTTTTGCGCTGCTTCGCG
ATGTACGGGCCAGATATACGCGTTGACATTGATTATTGACTAGTTATTAATAGTAATCAATTACGGGGTC
ATTAGTTCATAGCCCATATATGGAGTTCCGCGTTACATAACTTACGGTAAATGGCCCGCCTGGCTGACCG
CCCAACGACCCCCGCCCATTGACGTCAATAATGACGTATGTTCCCATAGTAACGCCAATAGGGACTTTCC
ATTGACGTCAATGGGTGGAGTATTTACGGTAAACTGCCCACTTGGCAGTACATCAAGTGTATCATATGCC
AAGTACGCCCCCTATTGACGTCAATGACGGTAAATGGCCCGCCTGGCATTATGCCCAGTACATGACCTTA
TGGGACTTTCCTACTTGGCAGTACATCTACGTATTAGTCATCGCTATTACCATGGTGATGCGGTTTTGGC
AGTACATCAATGGGCGTGGATAGCGGTTTGACTCACGGGGATTTCCAAGTCTCCACCCCATTGACGTCAA
TGGGAGTTTGTTTTGGCACCAAAATCAACGGGACTTTCCAAAATGTCGTAACAACTCCGCCCCATTGACG
CAAATGGGCGGTAGGCGTGTACGGTGGGAGGTCTATATAAGCAGAGCTCTCTGGCTAACTAGAGAACCCA
CTGCTTACTGGCTTATCGAAATTAATACGACTCACTATAGGGAGACCCAAGCTTGGTACCGAGCTCGGAT
CTGTACAGGCCTTAAGCCGGCGCGCTAGCGCTACCGGTCGCCACCATGGTGAGCAAGGGCGAGGAGCTGT
TCACCGGGGTGGTGCCCATCCTGGTCGAGCTGGACGGCGACGTAAACGGCCACAAGTTCAGCGTGTCCGG
CGAGGGCGAGGGCGATGCCACCTACGGCAAGCTGACCCTGAAGTTCATCTGCACCACCGGCAAGCTGCCC
GTGCCCTGGCCCACCCTCGTGACCACCCTGACCTACGGCGTGCAGTGCTTCAGCCGCTACCCCGACCACA
TGAAGCAGCACGACTTCTTCAAGTCCGCCATGCCCGAAGGCTACGTCCAGGAGCGCACCATCTTCTTCAA
GGACGACGGCAACTACAAGACCCGCGCCGAGGTGAAGTTCGAGGGCGACACCCTGGTGAACCGCATCGAG
CTGAAGGGCATCGACTTCAAGGAGGACGGCAACATCCTGGGGCACAAGCTGGAGTACAACTACAACAGCC
ACAACGTCTATATCATGGCCGACAAGCAGAAGAACGGCATCAAGGTGAACTTCAAGATCCGCCACAACAT
CGAGGACGGCAGCGTGCAGCTCGCCGACCACTACCAGCAGAACACCCCCATCGGCGACGGCCCCGTGCTG
CTGCCCGACAACCACTACCTGAGCACCCAGTCCGCCCTGAGCAAAGACCCCAACGAGAAGCGCGATCACA
TGGTCCTGCTGGAGTTCGTGACCGCCGCCGGGATCACTCTCGGCATGGACGAGCTGTACAAGTCCGGACT
CAGATCTCGAGCTCAAGCTTCGAATTCTGCAGTCGACGGTACCGCGGGCCCGGGATCCGATATCGTACGT
TAACATAGATAACTGATCCAGTGTGCTGGAATTAATTCGCTGTCTGCGAGGGCCAGCTGTTGGGGTGAGT
ACTCCCTCTCAAAAGCGGGCATGACTTCTGCGCTAAGATTGTCAGTTTCCAAAAACGAGGAGGATTTGAT
ATTCACCTGGCCCGCGGTGATGCCTTTGAGGGTGGCCGCGTCCATCTGGTCAGAAAAGACAATCTTTTTG
TTGTCAAGCTTGAGGTGTGGCAGGCTTGAGATCTGGCCATACACTTGAGTGACAATGACATCCACTTTGC
CTTTCTCTCCACAGGTGTCCACTCCCAGGTCCAACTGCAGGTCGAGCATGCATCTAGGGCGGCCGCACTA
GAGGAATTCCGCCCCTCTCCCCCCCCCCCCTCTCCCTCCCCCCCCCCTAACGTTACTGGCCGAAGCCGCT
TGGAATAAGGCCGGTGTGCGTTTGTCTATATGTTATTTTCCACCATATTGCCGTCTTTTGGCAATGTGAG
GGCCCGGAAACCTGGCCCTGTCTTCTTGACGAGCATTCCTAGGGGTCTTTCCCCTCTCGCCAAAGGAATG
CAAGGTCTGTTGAATGTCGTGAAGGAAGCAGTTCCTCTGGAAGCTTCTTGAAGACAAACAACGTCTGTAG
CGACCCTTTGCAGGCAGCGGAACCCCCCACCTGGCGACAGGTGCCTCTGCGGCCAAAAGCCACGTGTATA
AGATACACCTGCAAAGGCGGCACAACCCCAGTGCCACGTTGTGAGTTGGATAGTTGTGGAAAGAGTCAAA
TGGCTCTCCTCAAGCGTATTCAACAAGGGGCTGAAGGATGCCCAGAAGGTACCCCATTGTATGGGATCTG
ATCTGGGGCCTCGGTGCACATGCTTTACATGTGTTTAGTCGAGGTTAAAAAAACGTCTAGGCCCCCCGAA
CCACGGGGACGTGGTTTTCCTTTGAAAAACACGATGATAAGCTTGCCACAACCCGTACCAAAGATGGATA
GATCCGGAAAGCCTGAACTCACCGCGACGTCTGTCGAGAAGTTTCTGATCGAAAAGTTCGACAGCGTCTC
CGACCTGATGCAGCTCTCGGAGGGCGAAGAATCTCGTGCTTTCAGCTTCGATGTAGGAGGGCGTGGATAT
GTCCTGCGGGTAAATAGCTGCGCCGATGGTTTCTACAAAGATCGTTATGTTTATCGGCACTTTGCATCGG
CCGCGCTCCCGATTCCGGAAGTGCTTGACATTGGGGAATTCAGCGAGAGCCTGACCTATTGCATCTCCCG
CCGTGCACAGGGTGTCACGTTGCAAGACCTGCCTGAAACCGAACTGCCCGCTGTTCTGCAGCCGGTCGCG
GAGGCCATGGATGCGATCGCTGCGGCCGATCTTAGCCAGACGAGCGGGTTCGGCCCATTCGGACCGCAAG
GAATCGGTCAATACACTACATGGCGTGATTTCATATGCGCGATTGCTGATCCCCATGTGTATCACTGGCA
AACTGTGATGGACGACACCGTCAGTGCGTCCGTCGCGCAGGCTCTCGATGAGCTGATGCTTTGGGCCGAG
GACTGCCCCGAAGTCCGGCACCTCGTGCACGCGGATTTCGGCTCCAACAATGTCCTGACGGACAATGGCC
GCATAACAGCGGTCATTGACTGGAGCGAGGCGATGTTCGGGGATTCCCAATACGAGGTCGCCAACATCTT
CTTCTGGAGGCCGTGGTTGGCTTGTATGGAGCAGCAGACGCGCTACTTCGAGCGGAGGCATCCGGAGCTT
GCAGGATCGCCGCGGCTCCGGGCGTATATGCTCCGCATTGGTCTTGACCAACTCTATCAGAGCTTGGTTG
ACGGCAATTTCGATGATGCAGCTTGGGCGCAGGGTCGATGCGACGCAATCGTCCGATCCGGAGCCGGGAC
TGTCGGGCGTACACAAATCGCCCGCAGAAGCGCGGCCGTCTGGACCGATGGCTGTGTAGAAGTACTCGCC
GATAGTGGAAACCGACGCCCCAGCACTCGTCCGAGGGCAAAGGAATAGAGTAGATGCCGACCGAACAAGA
GCTGATTTCGAGAACGCCTCAGCCAGCAACTCGCGCGAGCCTAGCAAGGCAAATGCGAGAGAACGGCCTT
ACGCTTGGTGGCACAGTTCTCGTCCACAGTTCGCTAAGCTCGCTCGGCTGGGTCGCGGGAGGGCCGGTCG
CAGTGATTCAGGCCCTTCTGGATTGTGTTGGTCCCCAGGGCACGATTGTCATGCCCACGCACTCGGGTGA
TCTGACTGATCCCGCAGATTGGAGATCGCCGCCCGTGCCTGCCGATTGGGTGCAGATCTCTAGAGCTCGC
TGATCAGCCTCGACTGTGCCTTCTAGTTGCCAGCCATCTGTTGTTTGCCCCTCCCCCGTGCCTTCCTTGA
CCCTGGAAGGTGCCACTCCCACTGTCCTTTCCTAATAAAATGAGGAAATTGCATCGCATTGTCTGAGTAG
GTGTCATTCTATTCTGGGGGGTGGGGTGGGGCAGGACAGCAAGGGGGAGGATTGGGAAGACAATAGCAGG
CATGCTGGGGATGCGGTGGGCTCTATGGCTTCTGAGGCGGAAAGAACCAGCTGGGGCTCGAGTGCATTCT
AGTTGTGGTTTGTCCAAACTCATCAATGTATCTTATCATGTCTGTATACCGTCGACCTCTAGCTAGAGCT
TGGCGTAATCATGGTCATAGCTGTTTCCTGTGTGAAATTGTTATCCGCTCACAATTCCACACAACATACG
AGCCGGAAGCATAAAGTGTAAAGCCTGGGGTGCCTAATGAGTGAGCTAACTCACATTAATTGCGTTGCGC
TCACTGCCCGCTTTCCAGTCGGGAAACCTGTCGTGCCAGCTGCATTAATGAATCGGCCAACGCGCGGGGA
GAGGCGGTTTGCGTATTGGGCGCTCTTCCGCTTCCTCGCTCACTGACTCGCTGCGCTCGGTCGTTCGGCT
GCGGCGAGCGGTATCAGCTCACTCAAAGGCGGTAATACGGTTATCCACAGAATCAGGGGATAACGCAGGA
AAGAACATGTGAGCAAAAGGCCAGCAAAAGGCCAGGAACCGTAAAAAGGCCGCGTTGCTGGCGTTTTTCC
ATAGGCTCCGCCCCCCTGACGAGCATCACAAAAATCGACGCTCAAGTCAGAGGTGGCGAAACCCGACAGG
ACTATAAAGATACCAGGCGTTTCCCCCTGGAAGCTCCCTCGTGCGCTCTCCTGTTCCGACCCTGCCGCTT
ACCGGATACCTGTCCGCCTTTCTCCCTTCGGGAAGCGTGGCGCTTTCTCATAGCTCACGCTGTAGGTATC
TCAGTTCGGTGTAGGTCGTTCGCTCCAAGCTGGGCTGTGTGCACGAACCCCCCGTTCAGCCCGACCGCTG
CGCCTTATCCGGTAACTATCGTCTTGAGTCCAACCCGGTAAGACGCGACTTATCGCCACTGGCAGCAGCC
ACTGGTAACAGGATTAGCAGAGCGAGGTATGTAGGCGGTGCTACAGAGTTCTTGAAGTGGTGGCCTAACT
ACGGCTACACTAGAAGAACAGTATTTGGTATCTGCGCTCTGCTGAAGCCAGTTACCTTCGGAAAAAGAGT
TGGTAGCTCTTGATCCGGCAAACAAACCACCGCTGGTAGCGGTGGTTTTTTTGTTTGCAAGCAGCAGATT
ACGCGCAGAAAAAAAGGATCTCAAGAAGATCCTTTGATCTTTTCTACGGGGTCTGACGCTCAGTGGAACG
AAAACTCACGTTAAGGGATTTTGGTCATGAGATTATCAAAAAGGATCTTCACCTAGATCCTTTTAAATTA
AAAATGAAGTTTTAAATCAATCTAAAGTATATATGAGTAAACTTGGTCTGACAGTTACCAATGCTTAATC
AGTGAGGCACCTATCTCAGCGATCTGTCTATTTCGTTCATCCATAGTTGCCTGACTCCCCGTCGTGTAGA
TAACTACGATACGGGAGGGCTTACCATCTGGCCCCAGTGCTGCAATGATACCGCGAGACCCACGCTCACC
GGCTCCAGATTTATCAGCAATAAACCAGCCAGCCGGAAGGGCCGAGCGCAGAAGTGGTCCTGCAACTTTA
TCCGCCTCCATCCAGTCTATTAATTGTTGCCGGGAAGCTAGAGTAAGTAGTTCGCCAGTTAATAGTTTGC
GCAACGTTGTTGCCATTGCTACAGGCATCGTGGTGTCACGCTCGTCGTTTGGTATGGCTTCATTCAGCTC
CGGTTCCCAACGATCAAGGCGAGTTACATGATCCCCCATGTTGTGCAAAAAAGCGGTTAGCTCCTTCGGT
CCTCCGATCGTTGTCAGAAGTAAGTTGGCCGCAGTGTTATCACTCATGGTTATGGCAGCACTGCATAATT
CTCTTACTGTCATGCCATCCGTAAGATGCTTTTCTGTGACTGGTGAGTACTCAACCAAGTCATTCTGAGA
ATAGTGTATGCGGCGACCGAGTTGCTCTTGCCCGGCGTCAATACGGGATAATACCGCGCCACATAGCAGA
ACTTTAAAAGTGCTCATCATTGGAAAACGTTCTTCGGGGCGAAAACTCTCAAGGATCTTACCGCTGTTGA
GATCCAGTTCGATGTAACCCACTCGTGCACCCAACTGATCTTCAGCATCTTTTACTTTCACCAGCGTTTC
TGGGTGAGCAAAAACAGGAAGGCAAAATGCCGCAAAAAAGGGAATAAGGGCGACACGGAAATGTTGAATA
CTCATACTCTTCCTTTTTCAATATTATTGAAGCATTTATCAGGGTTATTGTCTCATGAGCGGATACATAT
TTGAATGTATTTAGAAAAATAAACAAATAGGGGTTCCGCGCACATTTCCCCGAAAAGTGCCACCTGACGT
C
Features (pLannotate 1.2.2; 21 found; start..end, strand, type, name):
     28..80      -  misc_feature   bom (fragment): basis of mobility region from pBR322
    235..614     +  enhancer       CMV enhancer: human cytomegalovirus immediate early enhancer
    615..818     +  promoter       CMV promoter: human cytomegalovirus (CMV) immediate early promoter
    814..847     +  LTR            5' LTR (truncated) (fragment): truncated 5' long terminal repeat (LTR) from HIV-1
    863..881     +  promoter       T7 promoter: promoter for bacteriophage T7 RNA polymerase
    956..1672    +  CDS            EGFP: EGFP is a basic (constitutively fluorescent) green fluorescent protein published in 1996, derived from Aequorea victoria. It is reported to be a rapidly-maturing weak dimer with moderate acid sensitivity.
   1673..1738    +  misc_feature   MCS: multiple cloning site
   1815..2044    +  intron         chimeric intron: chimera between introns from adenovirus and immunoglobulin heavy chain genes
   2238..2700    +  misc_feature   IRES: internal ribosome entry site (IRES) of the encephalomyocarditis virus (EMCV)
   2738..3758    +  CDS            HygR (fragment): aminoglycoside phosphotransferase from E. coli; aph(4)-Ia; confers resistance to hygromycin
   3776..4054    +  CDS            yokD (fragment): YOKD_BACSU - Experimental evidence at protein level: Swiss-Prot protein existence level 1. May contribute to antibiotic resistance. From Bacillus subtilis (strain 168).
   4074..4298    +  polyA_signal   bGH poly(A) signal: bovine growth hormone polyadenylation signal
   4302..4323    +  promoter       SV40 promoter (fragment): SV40 enhancer and early promoter
   4333..4384    +  polyA_signal   SV40 poly(A) signal (fragment): SV40 polyadenylation signal
   4448..4464    -  protein_bind   lac operator: The lac repressor binds to the lac operator to inhibit transcription in E. coli. This inhibition can be relieved by adding lactose or isopropyl-β-D-thiogalactopyranoside (IPTG). lac repressor encoded by lacI
   4472..4502    -  promoter       lac promoter: promoter for the E. coli lac operon
   4517..4538    -  protein_bind   CAP binding site: CAP binding activates transcription in the presence of cAMP. E. coli catabolite activator protein
   4551..4643    -  CDS            lacI (fragment): lac repressor; lacI; The lac repressor binds to the lac operator to inhibit transcription in E. coli. This inhibition can be relieved by adding lactose or isopropyl-β-D-thiogalactopyranoside (IPTG).
   4826..5414    -  rep_origin     ori: high-copy-number ColE1/pMB1/pBR322/pUC origin of replication
   5585..6445    -  CDS            AmpR: β-lactamase; bla; confers resistance to ampicillin, carbenicillin, and related antibiotics
   6446..6550    -  promoter       AmpR promoter: bla
