[The description below was written by a language model from this plasmid's Addgene catalogue record and pLannotate feature annotations shown in this document.]
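Description:
pEGFP-IREShygro2 is a mammalian expression plasmid built on the Clontech pIREShyg2 backbone, in which an NheI–BamHI fragment carrying EGFP from pEGFP-C1 was placed into the corresponding sites of the vector, leaving both sites intact. It is propagated in E. coli through a high-copy ColE1/pUC-type origin and selected with ampicillin via the β-lactamase gene and its native promoter. The catalogue lists a total size of 6,565 bp, while the sequenced record is 6,581 nt, a minor discrepancy.

The payload is a single bicistronic transcription unit. The human cytomegalovirus immediate-early enhancer and promoter drive untagged, unmutated EGFP, followed by remnant multiple cloning site sequence carried over from the source plasmid, a chimeric (adenovirus/immunoglobulin) intron, the encephalomyocarditis virus IRES, and the hygromycin phosphotransferase gene, with a bovine growth hormone polyadenylation signal terminating the message. Because EGFP and the hygromycin resistance marker are translated from the same mRNA, with the IRES allowing cap-independent initiation of the second cistron, cells surviving hygromycin selection are very likely to express the fluorescent protein as well, which favours recovery of stable, uniformly EGFP-positive populations. A T7 promoter lies upstream of EGFP. Several short annotations (truncated HIV-1 LTR, yokD, SV40 promoter and poly(A) fragments, lac regulatory elements, bom) are partial matches from automated annotation and are probably backbone remnants rather than functional parts.

The stated purpose is simply EGFP expression in mammalian cells. The plasmid was deposited in connection with a study on precise genome editing by tandem paired nicking, but the record does not specify its role in that work.
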