Addgene plasmid #153966: pEGFP-IREShygro2
Purpose: Expresses EGFP in mammalian cells
Depositing lab: Hiroyuki Konishi. Depositing organization: Aichi Medical University. Publication: Tandem Paired Nicking Promotes Precise Genome Editing with Scarce Interference by p53. Hyodo T, Rahman ML, Karnan S, Ito T, Toyoda A, Ota A, Wahiduzzaman M, Tsuzuki S, Okada Y, Hosokawa Y, Konishi H. Cell Rep. 2020 Jan 28;30(4):1195-1207.e7. doi: 10.1016/j.celrep.2019.12.064. PubMed 31995758.
Backbone
  Vector backbone: pIREShyg2
  Backbone manufacturer: Clontech
  Backbone size w/o insert (bp): 5788
  Total vector size (bp): 6565
  Modifications to backbone: N/A
  Vector type: Mammalian Expression
  Selectable markers: Hygromycin
Growth in bacteria
  Bacterial resistance: Ampicillin, 100 μg/mL
  Growth temperature: 37°C
  Growth strain: DH5alpha
  Copy number: Unknown
Gene/Insert
  Gene/Insert name: EGFP (alt name: N/A)
  Species: Synthetic
  Insert size (bp): 799
  Mutation: No mutation
  Promoter: CMV promoter
  Tag / fusion protein: N/A
  Cloning method: Restriction Enzyme; 5′ cloning site NheI (not destroyed); 3′ cloning site BamHI (not destroyed)
  Sequencing primers: 5′ -; 3′ -
Resource information
  A portion of this plasmid was derived from a plasmid made by: A NheI-BamHI fragment (containing EGFP) excised from pEGFP-C1 (Clontech) was inserted into the NheI-BamHI site of pIREShyg2 (Clontech)
Terms and licenses: Academic/Nonprofit Terms; Industry Terms: Not Available to Industry
How to cite: pEGFP-IREShygro2 was a gift from Hiroyuki Konishi (Addgene plasmid # 153966 ; http://n2t.net/addgene:153966 ; RRID:Addgene_153966)
